Addgene plasmid #153902: pGBW-m4046590
Purpose: Yeast expression plasmid for SARS-CoV-2 nsp7
Depositing lab: Ginkgo Bioworks & Benjie Chen. Depositing organization: Ginkgo Bioworks.
Backbone
  Vector backbone: AmpR; 2u URA3
  Backbone size w/o insert (bp): 4078
  Vector type: Yeast Expression
  Selectable markers: URA3
Growth in bacteria
  Bacterial resistance: Ampicillin, 100 μg/mL
  Growth temperature: 37°C
  Growth strain: DH5alpha
  Copy number: High Copy
Gene/Insert
  Gene/Insert name: SARS-CoV-2 nsp7
  Species: Severe acute respiratory syndrome coronavirus 2
  Insert size (bp): 248
  Mutation: wt
  Entrez Gene: ORF1ab (a.k.a. GU280_gp01)
  Promoter: pTEF1
  Tag / fusion protein: Cleavable thrombin;MBP (C terminal on backbone)
  Cloning method: Unknown
Resource information
  A portion of this plasmid was derived from a plasmid made by: GinkgoBioworks
Depositor comments: NCBI reference sequence: YP_009725303.1. Created by gene synthesis with Not1 site.
How to cite: pGBW-m4046590 was a gift from Ginkgo Bioworks & Benjie Chen (Addgene plasmid # 153902 ; http://n2t.net/addgene:153902 ; RRID:Addgene_153902)
