[The description below was written by a language model from this plasmid's Addgene catalogue record and pLannotate feature annotations shown in this document.]
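Description:
pGBW-m4046590 is a yeast expression plasmid for producing SARS-CoV-2 nsp7, a non-structural protein processed from the viral ORF1ab polyprotein. It is an E. coli–yeast shuttle vector. A 2μ origin supports episomal, multicopy maintenance in Saccharomyces cerevisiae, and URA3 with its own promoter provides uracil prototrophy selection in ura3 hosts, with counterselection possible on 5-FOA. In bacteria the plasmid replicates from a ColE1/pUC-type origin and is selected with ampicillin through a β-lactamase gene that the annotation places behind a cat promoter. The bacterial module is insulated by short tonB, T7Te and T3Te terminators. A rop annotation lies directly after AmpR, although the catalogue lists the plasmid as high copy.

The expression cassette sits on the reverse strand. The constitutive TEF1 promoter is followed by an unannotated gap of roughly 280 bp, which is consistent in position and length with the 248 bp wild-type nsp7 insert, though the feature table does not label it. Next comes an E. coli malE (maltose-binding protein) coding sequence, and a CYC1 terminator closes the unit. According to the record, MBP is a C-terminal fusion supplied by the backbone and joined through a thrombin-cleavable linker, so nsp7 should be made as an nsp7–MBP fusion from which the tag can be removed by protease treatment. MBP generally aids solubility and allows amylose-affinity purification. The insert was made by gene synthesis, with a NotI site noted, from the NCBI reference protein.

The sequenced record is 6,088 nt, larger than the sum of the listed backbone and insert sizes. The record does not explain this discrepancy. The plasmid's stated purpose is yeast expression of nsp7, and no further application is described.
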