Features (pLannotate 1.2.2; 13 found; start..end, strand, type, name):
    320..1123    -  CDS            URA3: orotidine-5'-phosphate decarboxylase, required for uracil biosynthesis; S. cerevisiae URA3; yeast auxotrophic marker, counterselectable with 5-fluoroorotic acid (5-FOA)
   1124..1300    -  promoter       URA3 promoter (fragment): S. cerevisiae URA3
   1336..1508    -  terminator     CYC1 terminator (fragment): S. cerevisiae CYC1; transcription terminator for CYC1
   1537..2637    -  CDS            malE (fragment): MALE_ECO57 - Experimental evidence at protein level: Swiss-Prot protein existence level 1. Part of the ABC transporter complex MalEFGK involved in maltose/maltodextrin import. Binds maltose and higher maltodextrins. From Escherichia coli O157:H7.
   2918..3325    -  promoter       TEF1 promoter: S. cerevisiae TEF1; promoter for EF-1α
   3377..3408    +  terminator     tonB terminator: bidirectional E. coli tonB-P14 transcription terminator
   3409..3511    +  promoter       cat promoter: promoter of the E. coli cat gene encoding chloramphenicol acetyltransferase
   3512..4372    +  CDS            AmpR: β-lactamase; bla; confers resistance to ampicillin, carbenicillin, and related antibiotics
   4373..4564    +  CDS            rop: Rop protein, which maintains plasmids at low copy number; rop
   4588..4615    +  terminator     T7Te terminator: phage T7 early transcription terminator
   4627..5214    -  rep_origin     ori: high-copy-number ColE1/pMB1/pBR322/pUC origin of replication
   5236..5265    -  terminator     T3Te terminator: phage T3 early transcription terminator
   5343..237     +  rep_origin     2μ ori (across the origin): yeast 2μ plasmid origin of replication
>Addgene plasmid #153902 | pGBW-m4046590 | addgene full sequence | sequence record 300443 | Ginkgo NGS Result
CTCTCGCGTTGCATTTCTGTTCTGTAAAAATGCAGCTCAGATTCTTTGTTTGAAAAATTAGCGCTCTCGC
GTTGCATTTTTGTTTTACAAAAATGAAGCACAGATTCTTCGTTGGTAAAATAGCGCTTTCGCGTTGCATT
TCTGTTCTGTAAAAATGCAGCTCAGATTCTTTGTTTGAAAAATTAGCGCTCTCGCGTTGCATTTTTGTTC
TACAAAATGAAGCACAGATGCTTCGTTACTCGGGTAATAACTGATATAATTAAATTGAAGCTCTAATTTG
TGAGTTTAGTATACATGCATTTACTTATAATACAGTTTTTTAGTTTTGCTGGCCGCATCTTCTCAAATAT
GCTTCCCAGCCTGCTTTTCTGTAACGTTCACCCTCTACCTTAGCATCCCTTCCCTTTGCAAATAGTCCTC
TTCCAACAATAATAATGTCAGATCCTGTAGAAACCACATCATCCACGGTTCTATACTGTTGACCCAATGC
ATCTCCCTTGTCATCTAAACCCACACCGGGTGTCATAATCAACCAATCGTAACCTTCATCTCTTCCACCC
ATGTCTCTTTGAGCAATAAAGCCGATAACAAAATCTTTGTCGCTCTTCGCAATGTCAACAGTACCCTTAG
TATATTCTCCAGTAGATAGGGAGCCCTTGCATGACAATTCTGCTAACATCAAAAGGCCTCTAGGTTCCTT
TGTTACTTCTTCTGCCGCCTGCTTCAAACCGCTAACAATACCTGGGCCCACCACACCGTGTGCATTCGTA
ATGTCTGCCCATTCTGCTATTCTGTATACACCCGCAGAGTACTGCAATTTGACTGTATTACCAATGTCAG
CAAATTTTCTGTCCTCGAAGAGTAAAAAATTGTACTTGGCGGATAATGCCTTTAGCGGCTTAACTGTGCC
CTCCATGGAAAAATCAGTCAAGATATCCACATGTGTTTTTAGTAAACAAATTTTGGGACCTAATGCTTCA
ACTAACTCCAGTAATTCCTTGGTGGTACGAACATCCAATGAAGCACACAAGTTTGTTTGCTTTTCGTGCA
TGATATTAAATAGCTTGGCAGCAACAGGACTAGGATGAGTAGCAGCACGTTCCTTATATGTAGCTTTCGA
CATGATTTATCTTCGTTTCCTGCACGTTTTTGTTCTGTGCAGTTGGGTTAAGAATACTGGGCAATTTCAT
GTTTCTTCAACACTACATATGCGTATATATACCAATCTAAGTCTGTGCTCCTTCCTTCGTTCTTCCTTCT
GTTCGGAGATTACCGAATCAAAAAAATTTCAAGGAAACCGTGTACTGCAGTGCACTAGTGGTTCGGCGGC
CGCTTTGTACAGAAAAAAAAGAAAAATTTGAAATATAAATAACGTTCTTAATACTAACATAACTATTAAA
AAAAATAAATAGGGACCTAGACTTCAGGTTGTCTAACTCCTTCCTTTTCGGTTAGAGCGGATGTGGGAGG
AGGGCGTGAATGTAAGCGTGACATAACTAATTACATGATATCGACAAAGGAAAAGGGGCCTGTTTACGTT
TGAGCATCTTTTAATGCTTCGTCGACGGTTTGTCTACCGGAAGCAGCATTAATCACGGCAGTCCTAACTG
CGTACCAGAAGGCTGACATTTGTGGGATGTTTGGCATAATTTCACCCTTTTGGGCGTTCTCCATGGTAGC
GGCAATTCTGGGATCCTTAGCCAATTCTTCTTCGTAAGATTTCAAAGCGACAGCACCCAATGGCTTGTCC
TTGTTAACGGCCTCCAAACCTTCGTCAGTTAACAAGTAATTTTCCAAAAATTCTTTAGCTAGCTCCTTGT
TTGGAGAAGCAGCATTGATGCCAGCGGATAGAACACCGACAAAGGGCTTGGATGGTTGGCCTTTGAATGT
AGGCAAAACAGTGACACCATAGTTTACTTTAGAAGTATCAATGTTACTCCAGGCCCATGGACCATTTATG
GTCATAGCAGTTTCACCCTTGTTGAAAGCGGCTTCGGCGATAGAGTAGTCAGTGTCAGCGTTCATGTGTT
TATTCTTTATTAAATCAACCAAGAAGGTCAAACCAGCCTTTGCACCAGCATTATCAACGCCGACATCCTT
AATGTCATACTTACCGTTTTCGTATTTAAATGCGTAACCACCGTCAGCAGCGATTAATGGCCAGGTGAAA
TAAGGTTCTTGTAAGTTAAACATCAAAGCGCTTTTTCCCTTGGCCTTTAGCTCTTTATCCAAAGCTGGAA
TTTCTTCCCATGTCTTTGGTGGGTTAGGTAACAAGTCCTTATTGTAGATCAACGATAAGGCTTCAACAGC
AATTGGATATGCTATAAGCTTACCGTTGTATCTGACAGCATCCCAAGTGAATGGGTACAATTTATCTTGG
AAGGCCTTGTCTGGGGTGATCTCAGCCAGCAAACCTGACTGAGCATATCCACCAAAACGATCGTGGGCCC
AGAAAATAATGTCGGGACCATCACCAGTAGCAGCAACTTGAGGGAATTTTTCTTCTAACTTGTCTGGATG
TTCAACCGTCACCTTGATACCTGTGTCCTTTTCAAATTTCTTGCCTACTTCTGCCAAACCGTTGTAACCC
TTATCTCCATTTATCCAAATGACTAGCTTACCTTCCTCGATTTTAGAACCTCTCGGCACGAGTTGTAAAG
TAGCTCTGTTATCTAGCATTTCTTCACACAACTTGTTTATGTCAACAGCACCTTGCATAGACAACAAGAC
AGACAACAAAGAAACCATCTTTTCGAAAGCTTCGGTTGTATCTTTGGCCAATAAAATATCATTGTGCAAT
TGGACGCATTGTGCCCAAAGCTTGGAAGAGCTCTCCACACGTAACTGTTGTAGAACACTCAGGAGAACTA
CCGACGTACACTTGACGTCTGACATTTTGGACATTTTGTAATTAAAACTTAGATTAGATTGCTATGCTTT
CTTTCTAATGAGCAAGAAGTAAAAAAAGTTGTAATAGAACAAGAAAAATGAAACTGAAACTTGAGAAATT
GAAGACCGTTTATTAACTTAAATATCAATGGGAGGTCATCGAAAGAGAAAAAAATCAAAAAAAAAAATTT
TCAAGAAAAAGAAACGTGATAAAAATTTTTATTGCCTTTTTCGACGAAGAAAAAGAAACGAGGCGGTCTC
TTTTTTCTTTTCCAAACCTTTAGTACGGGTAATTAACGACACCCTAGAGGAAGAAAGAGGGGAAATTTAG
TATGCTGTGCTTGGGTGTTTTGAAGTGGTACGGCGATGCGCGGAGTCCGAGAAAATCTGGAAGAGTAAAA
AAGGAGTAGAAACATTTTGAAGCTATGGTGTGTGGGGCGGCCGCTCTAACTGACCATTTAAATCATACCT
GACCTCCATAGCAGAAAGTCAAAAGCCTCCGACCGGAGGCTTTTGACTTGATCGGCACGTAAGAGGTTCC
AACTTTCACCATAATGAAATAAGATCACTACCGGGCGTATTTTTTGAGTTATCGAGATTTTCAGGAGCTA
AGGAAGCTAAAATGAGTATTCAACATTTCCGTGTCGCCCTTATTCCCTTTTTTGCGGCATTTTGCCTTCC
TGTTTTTGCTCACCCAGAAACGCTGGTGAAAGTAAAAGATGCTGAAGATCAGTTGGGTGCACGAGTGGGT
TACATCGAACTGGATCTCAACAGCGGTAAGATCCTTGAGAGTTTACGCCCCGAAGAACGTTTTCCAATGA
TGAGCACTTTTAAAGTTCTGCTATGTGGCGCGGTATTATCCCGTATTGACGCCGGGCAAGAGCAACTCGG
TCGCCGCATACACTATTCTCAGAATGACTTGGTTGAGTACTCACCAGTCACAGAAAAGCATCTCACGGAT
GGCATGACAGTAAGAGAATTATGCAGTGCTGCCATAACCATGAGTGATAACACTGCGGCCAACTTACTTC
TGGCAACGATCGGAGGACCGAAGGAGCTAACCGCTTTTTTGCACAACATGGGGGATCATGTAACTCGCCT
TGATCGTTGGGAACCGGAGCTGAATGAAGCCATACCAAACGACGAGCGTGACACCACGATGCCTGTAGCA
ATGGCAACAACGTTGCGCAAACTATTAACTGGCGAACTACTTACTCTAGCTTCCCGGCAACAATTAATAG
ACTGGATGGAGGCGGATAAAGTTGCAGGATCACTTCTGCGCTCGGCCCTCCCGGCTGGCTGGTTTATTGC
TGATAAATCTGGAGCCGGTGAGCGTGGGTCTCGCGGTATCATTGCAGCACTGGGGCCAGATGGTAAGCCC
TCCCGCATCGTAGTTATCTACACGACGGGGAGTCAGGCAACTATGGATGAACGAAATAGACAGATCGCTG
AGATAGGTGCCTCACTGATTAAGCATTGGTAAGTGACCAAACAGGAAAAAACCGCCCTTAACATGGCCCG
CTTTATCAGAAGCCAGACATTAACGCTTCTGGAGAAACTCAACGAGCTGGACGCGGATGAACAGGCAGAC
ATCTGTGAATCGCTTCACGACCACGCTGATGAGCTTTACCGCAGCTGCCTCGCGCGTTTCGGTGATGACG
GTGAAAACCTCTGATGAGGGCCCAAATGTAATCACCTGGCTCACCTTCGGGTGGGCCTTTCTGCGTTGCT
GGCGTTTTTCCATAGGCTCCGCCCCCCTGACGAGCATCACAAAAATCGATGCTCAAGTCAGAGGTGGCGA
AACCCGACAGGACTATAAAGATACCAGGCGTTTACCCCTGGAAGCTCCCTCGTGCGCTCTCCTGTTCCGA
CCCTGCCGCTTACCGGATACCTGTCCGCCTTTCTCCCTTCGGGAAGCGTGGCGCTTTCTCATAGCTCACG
CTGTAGGTATCTCAGTTCGGTGTAGGTCGTTCGCTCCAAGCTGGGCTGTGTGCACGAACCCCCCGTTCAG
CCCGACCGCTGCGCCTTATCCGGTAACTATCGTCTTGAGTCCAACCCGGTAAGACACGACTTATCGCCAC
TGGCAGCAGCCACTGGTAACAGGATTAGCAGAGCGAGGTATGTAGGCGGTGCTACAGAGTTCTTGAAGTG
GTGGCCTAACTACGGCTACACTAGAAGAACAGTATTTGGTATCTGCGCTCTGCTGAAGCCAGTTACCTCG
GAAAAAGAGTTGGTAGCTCTTGATCCGGCAAACAAACCACCGCTGGTAGCGGTGGTTTTTTTGTTTGCAA
GCAGCAGATTACGCGCAGAAAAAAAGGATCTCAAGAAGATCCTTTGATTTTCTACCGAAGAAAGGCCCAC
CCGTGAAGGTGAGCCAGTGAGTTGATTGCAGTCCAGTTACGCTGGAGTCAAGCTTGTAACACGCGGCCGC
TCGGGAAGTTCCTATTCTCTAGCTAGAAAGTATAGGAACTTCAGAGCGCTTTTGAAAACCAAAAGCGCTC
TGATGACGCACTTTCAAAAAACCAAAAACGCACCGGACTGTAACGAGCTACTAAAATATTGCGAATACCG
CTTCCACAAACATTGCTCAAAAGTATCTCTTTGCTATATATCTCTGTGCTATATCCCTATATAACCTACC
CATCCACCTTTCGCTCCTTGAACTTGCATCTAAACTCGACCTCTACATTTTTTATGTTTATCTCTAGTAT
TACTCTTTAGACAAAAAAATTGTAGTAAGAACTATTCATAGAGTGAATCGAAAACAATACGAAAATGTAA
ACATTTCCTATACGTAGTATATAGAGACAAAATAGAAGAAACCGTTCATAATTTTCTGACCAATGAAGAA
TCATCAACGCTATCACTTTCTGTTCACAAAGTATGCGCAATCCACATCGGTATAGAATATAATCGGGGAT
GCCTTTATCTTGAAAAAATGCACCCGCAGCTTCGCTAGTAATCAGTAAACGCGGGAAGTGGAGTCAGGCT
TTTTTTATGGAAGAGAAAATAGACACCAAAGTAGCCTTCTTCTAACCTTAACGGACCTACAGTGCAAAAA
GTTATCAAGAGACTGCATTATAGAGCGCACAAAGGAGAAAAAAAGTAATCTAAGATGCTTTGTTAGAAAA
ATAGCGCTCTCGGGATGCATTTTTGTAGAACAAAAAAGAAGTATAGATTCTTTGTTGGTAAAATAGCG
